Addgene plasmid #146383: pGEX-CS-AfPiwi_G
Purpose: Bacterial Expression of AfPiwi
Depositing lab: Elisa Izaurralde. Depositing organization: Max Planck Institute for Developmental Biology.
Backbone
  Vector backbone: pGEX-1
  Vector type: Bacterial Expression
Growth in bacteria
  Bacterial resistance: Ampicillin, 100 μg/mL
  Growth temperature: 37°C
  Growth strain: DH5alpha
  Copy number: Low Copy
Gene/Insert
  Gene/Insert name: AfPiwi
  Species: Archaeoglobus fulgidus
  Mutation: 2 non silent mutations A350G (E117G) and A872G (R290H) compared to the ORF given by NCBI: AE000782.1.
  Cloning method: Unknown
Terms and licenses: Academic/Nonprofit Terms; Industry Terms: Not Available to Industry
Depositor comments: Plasmids from this collection were made available to the research community and donated after the lab closed. Please note that the sequence provided by the depositing laboratory may be theoretical/predicted or based on Sanger sequencing results. There may be discrepancies between sequencing results obtained by Addgene and the depositor sequence. If an Addgene verified sequence is not available, please contact before placing your order to request that our lab fully sequence the plasmid.
How to cite: pGEX-CS-AfPiwi_G was a gift from Elisa Izaurralde (Addgene plasmid # 146383 ; http://n2t.net/addgene:146383 ; RRID:Addgene_146383)
