[The description below was written by a language model from this plasmid's Addgene catalogue record and pLannotate feature annotations shown in this document.]
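Description:
pGEX-CS-AfPiwi_G is a 6,245 nt bacterial expression plasmid built on a pGEX-1-type backbone for producing the Piwi protein of the archaeon Archaeoglobus fulgidus (AfPiwi) in E. coli. It replicates from a ColE1/pMB1-family origin and is selected with ampicillin through the bla (β-lactamase) gene and its own promoter. The catalogue lists it as low copy, although only short fragments of rop and of the pBR322 bom region are annotated.

The expression cassette is driven by the tac promoter, a strong trp/lac UV5 hybrid, followed by a lac operator. The plasmid also carries lacI under the lacIq promoter, so the repressor is supplied in cis and transcription is held off until it is induced with IPTG. Downstream lies the Schistosoma japonicum glutathione S-transferase coding sequence, followed after a short linker by the AfPiwi open reading frame. This layout is consistent with an N-terminal GST fusion suited to glutathione-affinity purification. The record does not state what the linker encodes, including whether it holds a protease cleavage site. The depositor notes two non-silent changes relative to the reference genome ORF, recorded as E117G and R290H. The depositor sequence may also be theoretical or only partly verified.

The remaining annotations are typical pGEX backbone remnants rather than functional payload: a lac promoter/operator with a CAP site and lacZα fragment after lacI, and a small yciV (trpH) fragment spanning the origin of numbering. AfPiwi is a prokaryotic Argonaute-family protein that binds guide and target nucleic acids. Recombinant protein from this plasmid would suit biochemical or structural study, though the record gives its purpose only as bacterial expression.
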