Features (pLannotate 1.2.2; 17 found; start..end, strand, type, name):
    183..211     +  promoter       tac promoter: strong E. coli promoter; hybrid between the trp and lac UV5 promoters
    219..235     +  protein_bind   lac operator: The lac repressor binds to the lac operator to inhibit transcription in E. coli. This inhibition can be relieved by adding lactose or isopropyl-β-D-thiogalactopyranoside (IPTG). lac repressor encoded by lacI
    258..903     +  CDS            GST (fragment): glutathione S-transferase from Schistosoma japonicum
    934..2214    +  CDS            PIWI_ARCFU: Experimental evidence at protein level: Swiss-Prot protein existence level 1. Might play a role in defense against invading genetic elements, using short DNA sequences as guides to bind complementary target strands, resulting in slicing of the target nucleic acid (By similarity). Binds nucleic acids with decreasing affinity in the following order; ssDNA, ssRNA, dsDNA, RNA-DNA, RNA-RNA (PubMed:15800629). Association of the 5' seed region of the guide strand (nucleotides 2-7) with AfPiwi increases affinity for the corresponding target strand; the greatest increase in affinity is for guide DNA wi
   2262..2301    +  CDS            rop (fragment): Rop protein, which maintains plasmids at low copy number; rop
   2403..2443    +  misc_feature   bom (fragment): basis of mobility region from pBR322
   2548..2652    +  promoter       AmpR promoter: bla
   2653..3513    +  CDS            AmpR: β-lactamase; bla; confers resistance to ampicillin, carbenicillin, and related antibiotics
   3684..4272    +  rep_origin     ori: high-copy-number ColE1/pMB1/pBR322/pUC origin of replication
   4458..4509    -  misc_feature   bom (fragment): basis of mobility region from pBR322
   4516..4593    +  promoter       lacIq promoter: lacI (mutant); In the lacIq allele, a single base change in the promoter boosts expression of the lacI gene about 10-fold.
   4594..5676    +  CDS            lacI: lac repressor; lacI; The lac repressor binds to the lac operator to inhibit transcription in E. coli. This inhibition can be relieved by adding lactose or isopropyl-β-D-thiogalactopyranoside (IPTG).
   5689..5710    +  protein_bind   CAP binding site: CAP binding activates transcription in the presence of cAMP. E. coli catabolite activator protein
   5725..5755    +  promoter       lac promoter: promoter for the E. coli lac operon
   5763..5779    +  protein_bind   lac operator: The lac repressor binds to the lac operator to inhibit transcription in E. coli. This inhibition can be relieved by adding lactose or isopropyl-β-D-thiogalactopyranoside (IPTG). lac repressor encoded by lacI
   5799..5972    +  CDS            lacZα: LacZα fragment of β-galactosidase; lacZ fragment
   6236..107     -  CDS            yciV (fragment) (across the origin): RNAAM_ECOLI - Also known as trpH From Escherichia coli (strain K12).
>Addgene plasmid #146383 | pGEX-CS-AfPiwi_G | depositor full sequence | sequence record 288828 | Full Sequence
AGCTTATCGACTGCACGGTGCACCAATGCTTCTGGCGTCAGGCAGCCATCGGAAGCTGTGGTATGGCTGT
GCAGGTCGTAAATCACTGCATAATTCGTGTCGCTCAAGGCGCACTCCCGTTCTGGATAATGTTTTTTGCG
CCGACATCATAACGGTTCTGGCAAATATTCTGAAATGAGCTGTTGACAATTAATCATCGGCTCGTATAAT
GTGTGGAATTGTGAGCGGATAACAATTTCACACAGGAAACAGTATTCATGTCCCCTATACTAGGTTATTG
GAAAATTAAGGGCCTTGTGCAACCCACTCGACTTCTTTTGGAATATCTTGAAGAAAAATATGAAGAGCAT
TTGTATGAGCGCGATGAAGGTGATAAATGGCGAAACAAAAAGTTTGAATTGGGTTTGGAGTTTCCCAATC
TTCCTTATTATATTGATGGTGATGTTAAATTAACACAGTCTATGGCCATCATACGTTATATAGCTGACAA
GCACAACATGTTGGGTGGTTGTCCAAAAGAGCGTGCAGAGATTTCAATGCTTGAAGGAGCGGTTTTGGAT
ATTAGATACGGTGTTTCGAGAATTGCATATAGTAAAGACTTTGAAACTCTCAAAGTTGATTTTCTTAGCA
AGCTACCTGAAATGCTGAAAATGTTCGAAGATCGTTTATGTCATAAAACATATTTAAATGGTGATCATGT
AACCCATCCTGACTTCATGTTGTATGACGCTCTTGATGTTGTTTTATACATGGACCCAATGTGCCTGGAT
GCGTTCCCAAAATTAGTTTGTTTTAAAAAACGTATTGAAGCTATCCCACAAATTGATAAGTACTTGAAAT
CCAGCAAGTATATAGCATGGCCTTTGCAGGGCTGGCAAGCCACGTTTGGTGGTGGCGACCATCTCGAGAT
CTTTATTTTAGGGCGCCATGGCAATGATGGAATATAAAATAGTTGAAAATGGTTTGACATACCGTATAGG
GAATGGCGCATCTGTACCAATATCAAACACTGGTGAGTTGATTAAAGGATTAAGGAATTATGGGCCTTAT
GAAGTCCCCTCCTTAAAGTATAATCAAATTGCATTAATCCATAACAATCAGTTTTCAAGTTTAATAAACC
AATTGAAATCACAAATAAGTTCTAAAATTGATGAGGTGTGGCATATTCATAATATAAACATTTCTGAGTT
TATCTACGATTCCCCACACTTTGACTCTATCAAATCTCAAGTAGATAATGCTATAGATACGGGTGTGGAC
GGAATTATGCTCGTTCTTCCAGGATATAATACCCCATTATATTATAAGCTTAAATCGTATTTAATAAATA
GTATCCCATCACAATTTATGAGATATGATATATTATCTAACAGAAATTTGACATTCTATGTTGACAATCT
GTTGGTACAATTTGTTTCAAAACTTGGTGGAAAACCTTGGATTTTAAATGTAGATCCTGAAAAAGGTTCA
GACATTATAATAGGAACTGGCGCAACACGTATTGATAATGTAAATCTATTTTGTTTTGCTATGGTCTTCA
AGAAAGATGGGACAATGCTGTGGAATGAAATTTCACCAATAGTTACGAGTAGTGAATATCTAACATATTT
AAAAAGTACAATTAAGAAAGTGGTATATGGTTTCAAAAAAAGTAATCCGGATTGGGATGTCGAAAAGTTA
ACTTTACATGTAAGTGGAAAAAGGCCCAAAATGAAAGATGGAGAGACAAAGATTTTAAAAGAAACGGTTG
AAGAGTTAAAAAAACAAGAAATGGTATCAAGAGACGTAAAATATGCTATACTTCGCTTAAATGAAACTCA
TCCATTTTGGGTAATGGGAGACCCTAACAATAGATTTCATCCGTATGAAGGGACAAAAGTAAAATTAAGT
TCTAAAAGATACTTATTAACACTTTTACAGCCTTATCTTAAACGAAATGGATTAGAAATGGTAACCCCTA
TAAAACCATTAAGTGTTGAGATCGTTAGCGATAATTGGACTTCTGAAGAATACTACCACAATGTTCATGA
GATTTTGGATGAAATATATTATCTGTCTAAAATGAATTGGAGAGGATTTAGAAGTAGAAATCTACCCGTT
ACGGTTAATTATCCAAAATTGGTCGCAGGAATCATAGCAAATGTAAATCGTTATGGAGGATATCCAATAA
ACCCAGAAGGGAATCGCTCATTACAAACGAATCCGTGGTTCCTATGAGGTACCCGGGGATCCCCGGGAAT
TCATCGTGACTGACTGACGATCTGCCTCGCGCGTTTCGGTGATGACGGTGAAAACCTCTGACACATGCAG
CTCCCGGAGACGGTCACAGCTTGTCTGTAAGCGGATGCCGGGAGCAGACAAGCCCGTCAGGGCGCGTCAG
CGGGTGTTGGCGGGTGTCGGGGCGCAGCCATGACCCAGTCACGTAGCGATAGCGGAGTGTATAATTCTTG
AAGACGAAAGGGCCTCGTGATACGCCTATTTTTATAGGTTAATGTCATGATAATAATGGTTTCTTAGACG
TCAGGTGGCACTTTTCGGGGAAATGTGCGCGGAACCCCTATTTGTTTATTTTTCTAAATACATTCAAATA
TGTATCCGCTCATGAGACAATAACCCTGATAAATGCTTCAATAATATTGAAAAAGGAAGAGTATGAGTAT
TCAACATTTCCGTGTCGCCCTTATTCCCTTTTTTGCGGCATTTTGCCTTCCTGTTTTTGCTCACCCAGAA
ACGCTGGTGAAAGTAAAAGATGCTGAAGATCAGTTGGGTGCACGAGTGGGTTACATCGAACTGGATCTCA
ACAGCGGTAAGATCCTTGAGAGTTTTCGCCCCGAAGAACGTTTTCCAATGATGAGCACTTTTAAAGTTCT
GCTATGTGGCGCGGTATTATCCCGTGTTGACGCCGGGCAAGAGCAACTCGGTCGCCGCATACACTATTCT
CAGAATGACTTGGTTGAGTACTCACCAGTCACAGAAAAGCATCTTACGGATGGCATGACAGTAAGAGAAT
TATGCAGTGCTGCCATAACCATGAGTGATAACACTGCGGCCAACTTACTTCTGACAACGATCGGAGGACC
GAAGGAGCTAACCGCTTTTTTGCACAACATGGGGGATCATGTAACTCGCCTTGATCGTTGGGAACCGGAG
CTGAATGAAGCCATACCAAACGACGAGCGTGACACCACGATGCCTGCAGCAATGGCAACAACGTTGCGCA
AACTATTAACTGGCGAACTACTTACTCTAGCTTCCCGGCAACAATTAATAGACTGGATGGAGGCGGATAA
AGTTGCAGGACCACTTCTGCGCTCGGCCCTTCCGGCTGGCTGGTTTATTGCTGATAAATCTGGAGCCGGT
GAGCGTGGGTCTCGCGGTATCATTGCAGCACTGGGGCCAGATGGTAAGCCCTCCCGTATCGTAGTTATCT
ACACGACGGGGAGTCAGGCAACTATGGATGAACGAAATAGACAGATCGCTGAGATAGGTGCCTCACTGAT
TAAGCATTGGTAACTGTCAGACCAAGTTTACTCATATATACTTTAGATTGATTTAAAACTTCATTTTTAA
TTTAAAAGGATCTAGGTGAAGATCCTTTTTGATAATCTCATGACCAAAATCCCTTAACGTGAGTTTTCGT
TCCACTGAGCGTCAGACCCCGTAGAAAAGATCAAAGGATCTTCTTGAGATCCTTTTTTTCTGCGCGTAAT
CTGCTGCTTGCAAACAAAAAAACCACCGCTACCAGCGGTGGTTTGTTTGCCGGATCAAGAGCTACCAACT
CTTTTTCCGAAGGTAACTGGCTTCAGCAGAGCGCAGATACCAAATACTGTCCTTCTAGTGTAGCCGTAGT
TAGGCCACCACTTCAAGAACTCTGTAGCACCGCCTACATACCTCGCTCTGCTAATCCTGTTACCAGTGGC
TGCTGCCAGTGGCGATAAGTCGTGTCTTACCGGGTTGGACTCAAGACGATAGTTACCGGATAAGGCGCAG
CGGTCGGGCTGAACGGGGGGTTCGTGCACACAGCCCAGCTTGGAGCGAACGACCTACACCGAACTGAGAT
ACCTACAGCGTGAGCTATGAGAAAGCGCCACGCTTCCCGAAGGGAGAAAGGCGGACAGGTATCCGGTAAG
CGGCAGGGTCGGAACAGGAGAGCGCACGAGGGAGCTTCCAGGGGGAAACGCCTGGTATCTTTATAGTCCT
GTCGGGTTTCGCCACCTCTGACTTGAGCGTCGATTTTTGTGATGCTCGTCAGGGGGGCGGAGCCTATGGA
AAAACGCCAGCAACGCGGCCTTTTTACGGTTCCTGGCCTTTTGCTGGCCTTTTGCTCACATGTTCTTTCC
TGCGTTATCCCCTGATTCTGTGGATAACCGTATTACCGCCTTTGAGTGAGCTGATACCGCTCGCCGCAGC
CGAACGACCGAGCGCAGCGAGTCAGTGAGCGAGGAAGCGGAAGAGCGCCTGATGCGGTATTTTCTCCTTA
CGCATCTGTGCGGTATTTCACACCGCATAAATTCCGACACCATCGAATGGTGCAAAACCTTTCGCGGTAT
GGCATGATAGCGCCCGGAAGAGAGTCAATTCAGGGTGGTGAATGTGAAACCAGTAACGTTATACGATGTC
GCAGAGTATGCCGGTGTCTCTTATCAGACCGTTTCCCGCGTGGTGAACCAGGCCAGCCACGTTTCTGCGA
AAACGCGGGAAAAAGTGGAAGCGGCGATGGCGGAGCTGAATTACATTCCCAACCGCGTGGCACAACAACT
GGCGGGCAAACAGTCGTTGCTGATTGGCGTTGCCACCTCCAGTCTGGCCCTGCACGCGCCGTCGCAAATT
GTCGCGGCGATTAAATCTCGCGCCGATCAACTGGGTGCCAGCGTGGTGGTGTCGATGGTAGAACGAAGCG
GCGTCGAAGCCTGTAAAGCGGCGGTGCACAATCTTCTCGCGCAACGCGTCAGTGGGCTGATCATTAACTA
TCCGCTGGATGACCAGGATGCCATTGCTGTGGAAGCTGCCTGCACTAATGTTCCGGCGTTATTTCTTGAT
GTCTCTGACCAGACACCCATCAACAGTATTATTTTCTCCCATGAAGACGGTACGCGACTGGGCGTGGAGC
ATCTGGTCGCATTGGGTCACCAGCAAATCGCGCTGTTAGCGGGCCCATTAAGTTCTGTCTCGGCGCGTCT
GCGTCTGGCTGGCTGGCATAAATATCTCACTCGCAATCAAATTCAGCCGATAGCGGAACGGGAAGGCGAC
TGGAGTGCCATGTCCGGTTTTCAACAAACCATGCAAATGCTGAATGAGGGCATCGTTCCCACTGCGATGC
TGGTTGCCAACGATCAGATGGCGCTGGGCGCAATGCGCGCCATTACCGAGTCCGGGCTGCGCGTTGGTGC
GGATATCTCGGTAGTGGGATACGACGATACCGAAGACAGCTCATGTTATATCCCGCCGTCAACCACCATC
AAACAGGATTTTCGCCTGCTGGGGCAAACCAGCGTGGACCGCTTGCTGCAACTCTCTCAGGGCCAGGCGG
TGAAGGGCAATCAGCTGTTGCCCGTCTCACTGGTGAAAAGAAAAACCACCCTGGCGCCCAATACGCAAAC
CGCCTCTCCCCGCGCGTTGGCCGATTCATTAATGCAGCTGGCACGACAGGTTTCCCGACTGGAAAGCGGG
CAGTGAGCGCAACGCAATTAATGTGAGTTAGCTCACTCATTAGGCACCCCAGGCTTTACACTTTATGCTT
CCGGCTCGTATGTTGTGTGGAATTGTGAGCGGATAACAATTTCACACAGGAAACAGCTATGACCATGATT
ACGGATTCACTGGCCGTCGTTTTACAACGTCGTGACTGGGAAAACCCTGGCGTTACCCAACTTAATCGCC
TTGCAGCACATCCCCCTTTCGCCAGCTGGCGTAATAGCGAAGAGGCCCGCACCGATCGCCCTTCCCAACA
GTTGCGCAGCCTGAATGGCGAATGGCGCTTTGCCTGGTTTCCGGCACCAGAAGCGGTGCCGGAAAGCTGG
CTGGAGTGCGATCTTCCTGAGGCCGATACTGTCGTCGTCCCCTCAAACTGGCAGATGCACGGTTACGATG
CGCCCATCTACACCAACGTAACCTATCCCATTACGGTCAATCCGCCGTTTGTTCCCACGGAGAATCCGAC
GGGTTGTTACTCGCTCACATTTAATGTTGATGAAAGCTGGCTACAGGAAGGCCAGACGCGAATTATTTTT
GATGGCGTTGGAATT
